>Addgene plasmid #225075 | pET28:LanIII | addgene full sequence | sequence record 455756 | Addgene NGS Result
TACCTGGATCTGGTAAAGCCGCATCTTGATGCAGGCTGGAAAGTTATTCCGGGCGGGTATTGGACCCGTT
GTTGGCCGAAGGAAGGGCATTTAGCTCATGGTTGGAAGATTCACTTAGCAGCGTCCAATGAAACCGCAGT
GGAATTACTGCAACGCACCCTGCCATTATTAACCCAAGCGCGTGTCTCTTTTAAATTTTGTGCCGATCCC
GCAATTCTGCGCCTTTCCTTGAACAAGAACGCGCCCCGTACAGGCGCTGGTAAATTCGTGACGATTTACC
CGGAAAACGAGGAACATTTTCTGTCATTGGCCGAATCGCTGCACCAGGCGACTGAGGGTCTTTGGGGCCC
GTTCCTGCTTACAGATCGCCCATACAAAGGCTCAAAGGTAGTGTTTTATCGCTACGGCACCCATTTAGCC
GAGGCTCGCCTTAACCTGCGTGGAGAGCGCGTCCCGGGTATGACAGGACCGGACGGCTCTTGGATGGACG
ATCATCGCAAACCGCATTTCTTCTTACCGAAATGGGCAAAAGATCCGTTAAGCGGATGGCGTATCCGTGA
ACAGGCACCAAGTTCCGGAGACGTGCGTCTGAACCAGCGCTATCGCATCGAACGCGCTTTGAAATTTAAT
GCCAGCGGCGGTATTTATCAGGCACTTGACACGAAAACTGGGCAGACCGTGATTCTGCGTGAGGCCCGTC
CCCTGACCTCGGGCTCACCCGAGCGCGACGAAGGCTTCATTCTGCTGGAGAAAGAGGCACGTATTCTGCA
ACGCTTAGAGTCCACGGGGTATACTCCTCGCTTTGTCGAACTCTTTAAACACTGGGAACACCTCTTCTTG
GTACAGGAGAAAATTGAAGCCGAATCGCTTTGGGGCTACGCAATCGGCTTTTCACGCGGATCGTCGGACT
TGCGCCCCCGTGACTTCTTCTCACGTGTACGTGATACGATGACCCAGTTAGCCACGGCACTCAAAGTGAT
TCATGCCCGCGGCATTGTAATGCGTGACTTGACGCGTAATAACATTTTATTCACCAGTGAACGCCGCCTG
CGCTTTATTGATCTCGAATTTGCTTTTGAATTAGATGGAGATACACCCTTCACCCGCTCCTGGACTGATG
GACATTCGTCACCGCAACAACGTCGTTGGGAACGTCCTGCTCCGTCGGACGACTGGTACACACTGGGCGC
TATCCTCATCGACCAGATCGCTTTTCTGGCGCCTGGCTTGGACTTGAACCGCGAAGGCACACTTCGTTCT
TTCCGCCAGACACTGGAAGATTATCATCTGCCACTGAAATTGCATGAGTTAGCGCTTGGACTGTTGGAAC
CGGACGCGAGCCGTCGTTGGGATTTAGACCGTGTCCTGGCAGTACTGGGCGATATTCCCGAACCCACCCA
TGATACTCCAATTGTTCCGATTGGCGGAACCACGCCCCCTGCCCCACCGCCGGCGCCGACACTCGATGTA
GAATTGGATCTCACTTTGGCAGGCATCGAGCGCTTCATTGTATCGAAAACCGACGATACTCGTGATGATC
GTTTATGGCCAGATCGCGGCGGTAGTTTCTCTACAAATCCACTGAACCTGGAATTCGGTGCGGCGGGCAT
TGCTGCGTTCCTTCATCGCCGTCCAGGTGGGGTGCCGACCGCGGCTGTGGAATGGATGAAACGCCAGTTA
CCGCGTCATCGCTGTCCGCCGGGCTTGTTTCAAGGGCTGGCTGGTACCGCTTTGGTTTTGCAGGAACTGG
GATGCACTGAACAAGCCCGTGCCGCAATGGACGAAGCCGCCTCTTCAAGCCTGCTGCATCAGGAATTCGA
TTTGTTTTGGGGCGACTCCGGTTGGGGCCTCGCAAACCTGCATTTCTGGCGCCGCACTGGTGAAGAACAG
TATCTTACCCGCGCATTAGAAGTAGCAGAATTCCTGCAACGCACTAAACAAGAAAGCTCGCAGGGTGTTT
GCTGGTCCTCACCAACCGAAACGCCGCTGGGCCTGTTCCACGGCCAATCGGGCCCAGCATTATTCCTGAC
GTATTTAAGTTTAGCCCGCCCAAAAGAAGGTTTCCTGGAGTTGGCCGTCAAAGCACTGGATTTTGAAGTT
GCACATTGTCAGTACTCAGGTGACGTTCTTCTGTGGTATCCACACACCGCTGCGGGTAACGGGCAGCCAA
AATCACCACATATGCGCCACGGCACGGCGGGCGTGGGGTCGGCTTTACTGCGTGCGCATGTAGCGACAGG
TGAACCGCGTTTACTGCGTTTAGCAGACCAGTGCGCGAACACCGTGCGCGACCGCCACACCAACAAATTA
TGGCTCAATTACGGTCTGTCGGGTTACGGTGAATTCCTGGTAGATATGCACCGCCTGCTCGGCGATGAAC
GCTATCTGCACTGGGCGTGCTTTCTGTCGGAAGCCATTATGGCCCACCGTATCCAGAAAGAAGAAGGGAT
TGCATTCCCGGCGGATAGTCTGCTGCGTATCAGTTGTGACCTCGGTGGTGGTATGGCAGGAATTGGCTTG
TTCCTGCATCGTCTGCGCAATCCGCGCGAACCTCATTTTCTGTTTAATGATGAACTGTTGGGTTTAAATG
CTATTCGCGGTCAGAGTACCCCCTAACGGTCTAGCATAACCCCTTGGGGCCTCTAAACGGGTCTTGAGGG
GTTTTTTGAGCGCTGAAAGGAGGAACTATATCCGGATTGGCGAATGGG
[124 nt withheld, positions 2709-2832]
C
[91 nt withheld, positions 2834-2924]
A
[49 nt withheld, positions 2926-2974]
CCTTTGACGTTGGAGTCCACGTTCTTT
[37 nt withheld, positions 3002-3038]
ACCCTATCTCGGTCTATTCTTTTGATTTATAAGGGATTTTGCCGATTTCGGCCTATTGGTTAAAAAATGA
GCTGATTTAACAAAAATTTAACGCGAATTTTAACAAAATATTAACGCTTACAATTTAGGTGGCACTTTTC
GGGGAAATGTGCGCGGAACCCCTATTTGTTTATTTTTCTAAATACATTCAAATATGTATCCGCTCATGAA
TTAATTCTTAGAAAAACTCATCGAGCATCAAATGAAACTGCAATTTATTCATATCAGGATTATCAATACC
ATATTTTTGAAAAAGCCGTTTCTGTAATGAAGGAGAAAACTCACCGAGGCAGTTCCATAGGATGGCAAGA
TCCTGGTATCGGTCTGCGATTCCGACTCGTCCAACATCAATACAACCTATTAATTTCCCCTCGTCAAAAA
TAAGGTTATCAAGTGAGAAATCACCATGAGTGACGACTGAATCCGGTGAGAATGGCAAAAGTTTATGCAT
TTCTTTCCAGACTTGTTCAACAGGCCAGCCATTACGCTCGTCATCAAAATCACTCGCATCAACCAAACCG
TTATTCATTCGTGATTGCGCCTGAGCGAGACGAAATACGCGATCGCTGTTAAAAGGACAATTACAAACAG
GAATCGAATGCAACCGGCGCAGGAACACTGCCAGCGCATCAACAATATTTTCACCTGAATCAGGATATTC
TTCTAATACCTGGAATGCTGTTTTCCCGGGGATCGCAGTGGTGAGTAACCATGCATCATCAGGAGTACGG
ATAAAATGCTTGATGGTCGGAAGAGGCATAAATTCCGTCAGCCAGTTTAGTCTGACCATCTCATCTGTAA
CATCATTGGCAACGCTACCTTTGCCATGTTTCAGAAACAACTCTGGCGCATCGGGCTTCCCATACAATCG
ATAGATTGTCGCACCTGATTGCCCGACATTATCGCGAGCCCATTTATACCCATATAAATCAGCATCCATG
TTGGAATTTAATCGCGGCCTAGAGCAAGACGTTTCCCGTTGAATATGGCTCATAACACCCCTTGTATTAC
TGTTTATGTAAGCAGACAGTTTTATTGTTCATGACCAAAATCCCTTAACGTGAGTTTTCGTTCCACTGAG
CGTCAGACCCCGTAGAAAAGATCAAAGGATCTTCTTGAGATCCTTTTTTTCTGCGCGTAATCTGCTGCTT
GCAAACAAAAAAACCACCGCTACCAGCGGTGGTTTGTTTGCCGGATCAAGAGCTACCAACTCTTTTTCCG
AAGGTAACTGGCTTCAGCAGAGCGCAGATACCAAATACTGTCCTTCTAGTGTAGCCGTAGTTAGGCCACC
ACTTCAAGAACTCTGTAGCACCGCCTACATACCTCGCTCTGCTAATCCTGTTACCAGTGGCTGCTGCCAG
TGGCGATAAGTCGTGTCTTACCGGGTTGGACTCAAGACGATAGTTACCGGATAAGGCGCAGCGGTCGGGC
TGAACGGGGGGTTCGTGCACACAGCCCAGCTTGGAGCGAACGACCTACACCGAACTGAGATACCTACAGC
GTGAGCTATGAGAAAGCGCCACGCTTCCCGAAGGGAGAAAGGCGGACAGGTATCCGGTAAGCGGCAGGGT
CGGAACAGGAGAGCGCACGAGGGAGCTTCCAGGGGGAAACGCCTGGTATCTTTATAGTCCTGTCGGGTTT
CGCCACCTCTGACTTGAGCGTCGATTTTTGTGATGCTCGTCAGGGGGGCGGAGCCTATGGAAAAACGCCA
GCAACGCGGCCTTTTTACGGTTCCTGGCCTTTTGCTGGCCTTTTGCTCACATGTTCTTTCCTGCGTTATC
CCCTGATTCTGTGGATAACCGTATTACCGCCTTTGAGTGAGCTGATACCGCTCGCCGCAGCCGAACGACC
GAGCGCAGCGAGTCAGTGAGCGAGGAAGCGGAAGAGCGCCTGATGCGGTATTTTCTCCTTACGCATCTGT
GCGGTATTTCACACCGCAATGGTGCACTCTCAGTACAATCTGCTCTGATGCCGCATAGTTAAGCCAGTAT
ACACTCCGCTATCGCTACGTGACTGGGTCATGGCTGCGCCCCGACACCCGCCAACACCCGCTGACGCGCC
CTGACGGGCTTGTCTGCTCCCGGCATCCGCTTACAGACAAGCTGTGACCGTCTCCGGGAGCTGCATGTGT
CAGAGGTTTTCACCGTCATCACCGAAACGCGCGAGGCAGCTGCGGTAAAGCTCATCAGCGTGGTCGTGAA
GCGATTCACAGATGTCTGCCTGTTCATCCGCGTCCAGCTCGTTGAGTTTCTCCAGAAGCGTTAATGTCTG
GCTTCTGATAAAGCGGGCCATGTTAAGGGCGGTTTTTTCCTGTTTGGTCACTGATGCCTCCGTGTAAGGG
GGATTTCTGTTCATGGGGGTAATGATACCGATGAAACGAGAGAGGATGCTCACGATACGGGTTACTGATG
ATGAACATGCCCGGTTACTGGAACGTTGTGAGGGTAAACAACTGGCGGTATGGATGCGGCGGGACCAGAG
AAAAATCACTCAGGGTCAATGCCAGCGCTTCGTTAATACAGATGTAGGTGTTCCACAGGGTAGCCAGCAG
CATCCTGCGATGCAGATCCGGAACATAATGGTGCAGGGCGCTGACTTCCGCGTTTCCAGACTTTACGAAA
CACGGAAACCGAAGACCATTCATGTTGTTGCTCAGGTCGCAGACGTTTTGCAGCAGCAGTCGCTTCACGT
TCGCTCGCGTATCGGTGATTCATTCTGCTAACCAGTAAGGCAACCCCGCCAGCCTAGCCGGGTCCTCAAC
GACAGGAGCACGATCATGCGCACCCGTGGGGCCGCCATGCCGGCGATAATGGCCTGCTTCTCGCCGAAAC
GTTTGGTGGCGGGACCAGTGACGAAGGCTTGAGCGAGGGCGTGCAAGATTCCGAATACCGCAAGCGACAG
GCCGATCATCGTCGCGCTCCAGCGAAAGCGGTCCTCGCCGAAAATGACCCAGAGCGCTGCCGGCACCTGT
CCTACGAGTTGCATGATAAAGAAGACAGTCATAAGTGCGGCGACGATAGTCATGCCCCGCGCCCACCGGA
AGGAGCTGACTGGGTTGAAGGCTCTCAAGGGCATCGGTCGAGATCCCGGTGCCTAATGAGTGAGCTAACT
TACATTAATTGCGTTGCGCTCACTGCCCGCTTTCCAGTCGGGAAACCTGTCGTGCCAGCTGCATTAATGA
ATCGGCCAACGCGCGGGGAGAGGCGGTTTGCGTATTGGGCGCCAGGGTGGTTTTTCTTTTCACCAGTGAG
ACGGGCAACAGCTGATTGCCCTTCACCGCCTGGCCCTGAGAGAGTTGCAGCAAGCGGTCCACGCTGGTTT
GCCCCAGCAGGCGAAAATCCTGTTTGATGGTGGTTAACGGCGGGATATAACATGAGCTGTCTTCGGTATC
GTCGTATCCCACTACCGAGATATCCGCACCAACGCGCAGCCCGGACTCGGTAATGGCGCGCATTGCGCCC
AGCGCCATCTGATCGTTGGCAACCAGCATCGCAGTGGGAACGATGCCCTCATTCAGCATTTGCATGGTTT
GTTGAAAACCGGACATGGCACTCCAGTCGCCTTCCCGTTCCGCTATCGGCTGAATTTGATTGCGAGTGAG
ATATTTATGCCAGCCAGCCAGACGCAGACGCGCCGAGACAGAACTTAATGGGCCCGCTAACAGCGCGATT
TGCTGGTGACCCAATGCGACCAGATGCTCCACGCCCAGTCGCGTACCGTCTTCATGGGAGAAAATAATAC
TGTTGATGGGTGTCTGGTCAGAGACATCAAGAAATAACGCCGGAACATTAGTGCAGGCAGCTTCCACAGC
AATGGCATCCTGGTCATCCAGCGGATAGTTAATGATCAGCCCACTGACGCGTTGCGCGAGAAGATTGTGC
ACCGCCGCTTTACAGGCTTCGACGCCGCTTCGTTCTACCATCGACACCACCACGCTGGCACCCAGTTGAT
CGGCGCGAGATTTAATCGCCGCGACAATTTGCGACGGCGCGTGCAGGGCCAGACTGGAGGTGGCAACGCC
AATCAGCAACGACTGTTTGCCCGCCAGTTGTTGTGCCACGCGGTTGGGAATGTAATTCAGCTCCGCCATC
GCCGCTTCCACTTTTTCCCGCGTTTTCGCAGAAACGTGGCTGGCCTGGTTCACCACGCGGGAAACGGTCT
GATAAGAGACACCGGCATACTCTGCGACATCGTATAACGTTACTGGTTTCACATTCACCACCCTGAATTG
ACTCTCTTCCGGGCGCTATCATGCCATACCGCGAAAGGTTTTGCGCCATTCGATGGTGTCCGGGATCTCG
ACGCTCTCCCTTATGCGACTCCTGCATTAGGAAGCAGCCCAGTAGTAGGTTGAGGCCGTTGAGCACCGCC
GCCGCAAGGAATGGTGCATGCAAGGAGATGGCGCCCAACAGTCCCCCGGCCACGGGGCCTGCCACCATAC
CCACGCCGAAACAAGCGCTCATGAGCCCGAAGTGGCGAGCCCGATCTTCCCCATCGGTGATGTCGGCGAT
ATAGGCGCCAGCAACCGCACCTGTGGCGCCGGTGATGCCGGCCACGATGCGTCCGGCGTAGAGGATCGAG
ATCTCGATCCCGCGAAATATGGTAATACGACTCACTATAGGGGAATTGTGAGCGGATAACAATTCCAAGG
AGATATACAATGCACCACCACCACCACCACGCAATGTCAAACAAACCAACGCATGTAGATGTGGAGCTCA
ACGATGCGCAGCTCGATCAAGTAGTGGGCGGTCAGGAAGTTTTATCGCTCCAGATGATGGATGTGGGTCA
GGCAGAAGTTCCTAACTGTGTGTCATCGGTGTCTTGCAATAGTTCTGCAAGCTGCGAATCGAGCGCAAGC
GCCGTCGTAAGCGCCGCCACGTAACAGACTAGTTGGAAGTGTGTCTAGATCTTAGTTTTCGTCACTAGAG
GGCCCACGCTTTATTTTTATGATCCATTGATCTCCCAGACGCTGCAAGATTTGCAACGGTCTAGCATAAC
CCCTTGGGGCCTCTAAACGGGTCTTGAGGGGTTTTTTGCCCTTAATACGACTCACTATAGGGGAATTGTG
AGCGGATAACAATTCCAAGGAGATATACAATGGCTGCTTGGCTTCGTCCTGGTGCCCCGCCCGCAAACTC
CAATACTCCGCGCTGCACGGCTGGTACAGCATGGAGTCATTCGTCACTGATGTGTCCAGGCATCGGAAGC
TTTCATACGCAACCGTTCCTGCCTTCGAGTGGAACAATTCGCCCGCCGTTGAATCACAATCATCCTGCAG
GTCCTGCCCGCCACCCGCGCGATAGCCTGCAGGCACCTGCCTTTCTGCCGCCGCGTACGTCCATGTTCCT
GACCTTTCTGTCACCTGAGTACTATGAAACACTGGAACGTCATCGTCCGAGCGCTGAA
Features (pLannotate 1.2.2; 19 found; start..end, strand, type, name):
   2621..2668    +  terminator     T7 terminator: transcription terminator for bacteriophage T7 RNA polymerase
   2709..3137    +  rep_origin     f1 ori (sequence partly withheld): f1 bacteriophage origin of replication; arrow indicates direction of (+) strand synthesis
   3190..3247    +  promoter       AmpR promoter (fragment): bla
   3256..4071    -  CDS            KanR: aminoglycoside phosphotransferase; aph(3')-Ia; confers resistance to kanamycin in bacteria or G418 (Geneticin®) in eukaryotes
   4193..4781    +  rep_origin     ori: high-copy-number ColE1/pMB1/pBR322/pUC origin of replication
   4967..5106    -  misc_feature   bom: basis of mobility region from pBR322
   5208..5399    -  CDS            rop: Rop protein, which maintains plasmids at low copy number; rop
   5416..5796    +  CDS            YPB1_ECOLX: Protein predicted: Swiss-Prot protein existence level 4. From Escherichia coli.
   5868..6159    -  CDS            TcR (fragment): tetracycline efflux protein; tet; confers resistance to tetracycline
   6174..6195    -  protein_bind   CAP binding site: CAP binding activates transcription in the presence of cAMP. E. coli catabolite activator protein
   6208..7290    -  CDS            lacI: lac repressor; lacI; The lac repressor binds to the lac operator to inhibit transcription in E. coli. This inhibition can be relieved by adding lactose or isopropyl-β-D-thiogalactopyranoside (IPTG).
   7291..7368    -  promoter       lacI promoter: lacI
   7376..7655    -  CDS            TcR (fragment): tetracycline efflux protein; tet; confers resistance to tetracycline
   7681..7699    +  promoter       T7 promoter: promoter for bacteriophage T7 RNA polymerase
   7700..7724    +  protein_bind   lac operator: The lac repressor binds to the lac operator to inhibit transcription in E. coli. This inhibition can be relieved by adding lactose or isopropyl-β-D-thiogalactopyranoside (IPTG). lac repressor encoded by lacI
   7741..7758    +  CDS            9xHis (fragment): 9xHis affinity tag
   8069..8116    +  terminator     T7 terminator: transcription terminator for bacteriophage T7 RNA polymerase
   8121..8139    +  promoter       T7 promoter: promoter for bacteriophage T7 RNA polymerase
   8140..8164    +  protein_bind   lac operator: The lac repressor binds to the lac operator to inhibit transcription in E. coli. This inhibition can be relieved by adding lactose or isopropyl-β-D-thiogalactopyranoside (IPTG). lac repressor encoded by lacI
