[The description below was written by a language model from this plasmid's Addgene catalogue record and pLannotate feature annotations shown in this document.]
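Description:
pET28:LanIII is a bacterial expression plasmid built on the pET28a backbone for co-producing, in E. coli, the two core components of a class III lanthipeptide pathway from Myxococcus fulvus: the precursor peptide LanA and its cognate synthetase LanKC. It is propagated through a ColE1/pMB1-type origin and selected with kanamycin via the aph(3')-Ia gene. The catalogue lists it as high copy, although the backbone also carries rop and the bom region, alongside an f1 origin, short leftover tetracycline-resistance fragments, and a lacI gene under its own promoter.

The annotated sequence (about 8.5 kb) shows two separate T7 expression units assembled by Golden Gate cloning. The first has a T7 promoter and lac operator followed by a short histidine tag, detected by the annotator as a fragment of a longer His tag and consistent with the recorded N-terminal His6. This leads into the wild-type 225 bp LanA coding region and ends at a T7 terminator. Immediately downstream, a second T7 promoter and lac operator drive a long unannotated stretch that runs across the sequence origin to the other T7 terminator. This presumably holds the LanKC gene mentioned in the depositor comments, though the feature table does not label either insert. Both units are repressed by plasmid-encoded LacI and induced with IPTG in a host supplying T7 RNA polymerase.

The arrangement allows the synthetase to modify the His-tagged precursor in vivo, so the modified peptide can be recovered by metal-affinity purification. The plasmid comes from the FAST-RiPPs platform for discovering ribosomally synthesized, post-translationally modified antimicrobial peptides.
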