Addgene plasmid #225075: pET28:LanIII
Purpose: Expresses precursor peptide and lanthipeptide synthetase from LanIII (FAST-RiPPs) in E. coli
Depositing lab: Wilfred van der Donk. Depositing organization: University of Illinois at Urbana-Champaign. Publication: A scalable platform to discover antimicrobials of ribosomal origin. Ayikpoe RS, Shi C, Battiste AJ, Eslami SM, Ramesh S, Simon MA, Bothwell IR, Lee H, Rice AJ, Ren H, Tian Q, Harris LA, Sarksian R, Zhu L, Frerk AM, Precord TW, van der Donk WA, Mitchell DA, Zhao H. Nat Commun. 2022 Oct 17;13(1):6135. doi: 10.1038/s41467-022-33890-w. PubMed 36253467.
Backbone
  Vector backbone: pET28a
  Vector type: Bacterial Expression
Growth in bacteria
  Bacterial resistance: Kanamycin, 50 μg/mL
  Growth temperature: 37°C
  Growth strain: DH5alpha
  Copy number: High Copy
Gene/Insert
  Gene/Insert name: LanA (LanIII)
  Species: Myxococcus fulvus
  Insert size (bp): 225
  Mutation: WT
  Promoter: T7
  Tag / fusion protein: His6 (N terminal on insert)
  Cloning method: Golden Gate
Terms and licenses: Academic/Nonprofit Terms; Industry Terms: Not Available to Industry
Depositor comments: Also encodes LanKC (LanIII)
How to cite: pET28:LanIII was a gift from Wilfred van der Donk (Addgene plasmid # 225075 ; http://n2t.net/addgene:225075 ; RRID:Addgene_225075)
